Addgene plasmid #86734: pBN312
Purpose: GFP with Frt sites for FLP-mediated knock-out of gene function in C. elegans
Depositing lab: Peter Askjaer. Depositing organization: Centro Andaluz de Biologia del Desarrollo (CABD). Publication: An Efficient FLP-Based Toolkit for Spatiotemporal Control of Gene Expression in Caenorhabditis elegans. Munoz-Jimenez C, Ayuso C, Dobrzynska A, Torres-Mendez A, Ruiz PC, Askjaer P. Genetics. 2017 Aug;206(4):1763-1778. doi: 10.1534/genetics.117.201012. Epub 2017 Jun 23. PubMed 28646043.
Backbone
  Vector backbone: pMLS252
  Vector type: Worm Expression
Growth in bacteria
  Bacterial resistance: Kanamycin, 50 μg/mL
  Growth temperature: 37°C
  Growth strain: DH5alpha
  Copy number: High Copy
Gene/Insert
  Gene/Insert name: GFP_Frt_KO
  Species: C. elegans (nematode)
  Cloning method: Restriction Enzyme; 5′ cloning site unknown (unknown if destroyed); 3′ cloning site unknown (unknown if destroyed)
  Sequencing primers: 5′ unknown
Terms and licenses: Academic/Nonprofit Terms; Industry Terms: Not Available to Industry
How to cite: pBN312 was a gift from Peter Askjaer (Addgene plasmid # 86734 ; http://n2t.net/addgene:86734 ; RRID:Addgene_86734)
