[The description below was written by a language model from this plasmid's Addgene catalogue record and pLannotate feature annotations shown in this document.]
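Description:
pBN312 is a C. elegans tagging plasmid built on the pMLS252 backbone and designed to provide a GFP cassette that doubles as a FLP-dependent knock-out module. It is maintained in E. coli as a high-copy plasmid through a ColE1/pUC-type origin and is selected with kanamycin (KanR, aminoglycoside phosphotransferase). The payload sits between attL1 and attL2 sites, so the plasmid has the architecture of a Gateway entry clone. rrnB T1/T2 terminators and a T7 promoter lie outside the att sites, along with short lacI and lacZα remnants that are backbone leftovers.

The insert, GFP_Frt_KO, appears in the feature table as a series of GFP fragments. This pattern is consistent with a worm-optimised GFP coding sequence broken up by synthetic introns. Two minimal FRT sites in the same orientation fall in the gaps between the early GFP segments, apparently within introns, and they flank one GFP segment. FLP recombinase should therefore excise the intervening coding sequence, which is expected to disrupt the reading frame of whatever gene the GFP has been fused to. Minimal FRT sites support excision but not integration.

Further downstream, another gap in the GFP sequence holds an unc-119 gene in reverse orientation, bracketed by two loxP sites. unc-119 is the standard rescue marker for selecting transgenic worms in an unc-119 mutant background, and Cre can remove it afterwards to restore a continuous GFP.

The record lists no promoter for the GFP, which fits use as a tag placed under a target gene's own regulation. This allows the protein to be visualised and then inactivated in a tissue- or time-specific manner with FLP driver lines. The cloning sites used to build the insert are not recorded.
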