Features (pLannotate 1.2.2; 20 found; start..end, strand, type, name):
      6..105     +  protein_bind   attL1: mutant version of attL; recombination site for the Gateway® LR reaction LR Clonase™
    114..329     +  CDS            RSGFP6 (fragment): RSGFP6 is a fluorescent protein published in 1995, derived from Aequorea victoria.
    311..344     +  protein_bind   FRT (minimal): supports FLP-mediated excision but not integration (Turan and Bode, 2011) FLP recombinase from the Saccharomyces cerevisiae 2μ plasmid
    369..525     +  CDS            GFP (fragment): Aequoria victoria green fluorescent protein
    550..583     +  protein_bind   FRT (minimal): supports FLP-mediated excision but not integration (Turan and Bode, 2011) FLP recombinase from the Saccharomyces cerevisiae 2μ plasmid
    583..609     +  CDS            mEGFP (fragment): monomeric enhanced GFP, optimized with synthetic introns for expression in C. elegans
    611..772     +  CDS            (3-F)Tyr-EGFP (fragment): (3-F)Tyr-EGFP is a basic (constitutively fluorescent) green fluorescent protein published in 2004, derived from Aequorea victoria.
    799..832     -  protein_bind   loxP: Cre-mediated recombination occurs in the 8-bp core sequence (GCATACAT). Cre recombinase
   1125..1967    -  CDS            unc-119: UN119_CAEEL - Experimental evidence at protein level: Swiss-Prot protein existence level 1. Myristoyl-binding protein that acts as a cargo adapter: specifically binds the myristoyl moiety of a subset of N-terminally myristoylated proteins and is required for their localization. Plays a key role in ciliary membrane localization of proteins. Required for the establishment or function of the nervous system. From Caenorhabditis elegans.
   2078..2095    +  misc_feature   P element 5' end (fragment): No description available
   2956..2989    -  protein_bind   loxP: Cre-mediated recombination occurs in the 8-bp core sequence (GCATACAT). Cre recombinase
   3015..3239    +  CDS            &alpha;GFP (fragment): &alpha;GFP is a basic (constitutively fluorescent) long stokes shift fluorescent protein published in 1996, derived from Aequorea victoria.
   3251..3350    -  protein_bind   attL2: mutant version of attL; recombination site for the Gateway® LR reaction LR Clonase™
   3368..3386    -  promoter       T7 promoter: promoter for bacteriophage T7 RNA polymerase
   3520..4329    +  CDS            KanR: aminoglycoside phosphotransferase; aph(3')-Ia; confers resistance to kanamycin in bacteria or G418 (Geneticin®) in eukaryotes
   4476..5064    +  rep_origin     ori: high-copy-number ColE1/pMB1/pBR322/pUC origin of replication
   5247..5339    +  CDS            lacI (fragment): lac repressor; lacI; The lac repressor binds to the lac operator to inhibit transcription in E. coli. This inhibition can be relieved by adding lactose or isopropyl-β-D-thiogalactopyranoside (IPTG).
   5394..5421    -  terminator     rrnB T2 terminator: transcription terminator T2 from the E. coli rrnB gene
   5553..5596    +  terminator     rrnB T1 terminator: Escherichia coli rrnB; transcription terminator T1 from the E. coli rrnB gene
   5643..5679    -  CDS            lacZα (fragment): LacZα fragment of β-galactosidase; lacZ fragment
>Addgene plasmid #86734 | pBN312 | addgene full sequence | sequence record 175061 | Addgene NGS Result
GGCCCCAAATAATGATTTTATTTTGACTGATAGTGACCTGTTCGTTGCAACAAATTGATGAGCAATGCTT
TTTTATAATGCCAACTTTGTACAAAAAAGCAGGCTGCTCTTCGATGAGCAAAGGAGAAGAACTTTTCACT
GGAGTTGTCCCAATTCTTGTTGAATTAGATGGTGATGTTAATGGGCACAAATTTTCTGTCAGTGGAGAGG
GTGAAGGTGATGCAACATACGGAAAACTTACCCTTAAATTTATTTGCACTACTGGAAAACTACCTGTTCC
ATGGGTAAGTTTAAACATATATATACTAACGAAGTTCCTATTCTCTAGAAAGTATAGGAACTTCTAACCC
TGATTATTTAAATTTTCAGCCAACACTTGTCACTACTTTCTGTTATGGTGTTCAATGCTTCTCGAGATAC
CCAGATCATATGAAACGGCATGACTTTTTCAAGAGTGCCATGCCCGAAGGTTATGTACAGGAAAGAACTA
TATTTTTCAAAGATGACGGGAACTACAAGACACGTAAGTTTAAACAGTTCGGTACTAACGAAGTTCCTAT
TCTCTAGAAAGTATAGGAACTTCTAACCATACATATTTAAATTTTCAGGTGCTGAAGTCAAGTTTGAAGG
TGATACCCTTGTTAATAGAATCGAGTTAAAAGGTATTGATTTTAAAGAAGATGGAAACATTCTTGGACAC
AAATTGGAATACAACTATAACTCACACAATGTATACATCATGGCAGACAAACAAAAGAATGGAATCAAAG
TTGTAAGTTTAAACATGATTTTACTAACATAACTTCGTATAATGTATGCTATACGAAGTTATTACTAGAC
ATTCTCTAATGAAAAAATCTTTCAGTTGAAATTGAAAATGAGTTAAAGTTGGAGTTTTTATTGAAAACAG
ATTTCCGTGTGATTAGTGTTTTTAGCGAGTGTGACAGGACAGCGAAAAAATATAGAAACAAGGGGGGAAC
TGAAAAGCTTAGGAATGCATTGAACATGAGAAGGGGAAAGGGAAGGAACAAACTAGACAGGAATTATTGG
AATTTAATCACATTTGGAGTTTTTTTTCTATTCGACAGAATAATTATCCAGAACATTTTTGTATTAAATA
TTTATGCATCATATGAGTAGTCGGCTTTGTTGTGCATGACGAGTTTGTTATCGACGAAATAGAAGCTGTC
AGAACGAGTCTCGTTTGGATTGTTGATCATGTCGTCCACTGAAAAAGAGATTAGTCTTTTGAATTGTACT
TTTTAGAATAATGACTCACTGAGTTGTTGAGAGAGTTGAGGGAACTCATAGATATGTTCACAGTTGTTTC
GTGAATTCGGAATACAGAATCCGAATTCAAAGTCAAAACACTTCAGAAGGCGATCTTTGAAGAAGTGACG
TTCGATCATTCGGAAATGATGGATTGGGATGTCTCCTACTTTGAATTCCACAGTTGCTCCGACCGTTTTG
AGTTTCAAAAAGTTTGGAGCAAATCTATAACGCACGTATCTTGCCGACTCCTGTGGCGACTCATCATTCT
CCTGATCGTTCTCCGGTTTGGCGATCTCGAAAAGCACTTGCTCAGTGTCCAGATCACGGATTTGGAACTT
GGTGAACTCGATGTTATAGATGTTCGCAGATGGGGAGCATAAGAATCCTAAATTTATGTTTTAAACTGAA
ATCCAAAGGGAGCAAGATACCTTGAGTGATTCCCGGAAGTGCTAAAACGTCGTTCGGAGTGATTTGAGCT
TTCTTCGCAAGCTCCGATTCCGTTGTGATTCCTTGTTCGGTGCTTGGTGGTGGCCGTGGCATCTGGAAAT
ATGGAAAAGTTCAACAAAAAGAAAAGAGAAAAGAATGAAATCGGATATCAAGAGTTAGTTGAGCGGTTTC
TCTAGTTTTCTGAGTCTCACCTGCGACGGGAAGGTCGCCGAGCCGGGTGGAATCGATCGTTGTTGCTCGG
CTTTCATATCGGTTTGGTTGGAAGCGGCTGAAAACGGAAAGAAGTGGAAGAAGGAAAAGAGTGTGGTGTG
ACAGGAAAATGGTAATTAGAGGGTGCCAAATAACCAGCTATATTTTGTTTTTTTTTGAAAACATTTTTAA
AAAGAAAAATACGATAATGATATCAGATGGATTTCCGGAAAACTGGTATGAAAAATTTCAACCTTTTTGA
GTACATGTAATCAAAATACACTTTGTAAATTATCATTTTTATTGAAACTCCACCATTTTTCTATTTATAA
CGCTAATAATTTGAAAAAGAAACCTATTGCGAACCGCGGGGTGAATCCCAAAAACGAATGCGTTTTGGTG
GAGTGATTGATTCGAATCGAAGAAGAAAAAGAAGAAGACGTGGAATAGAGAGCTCACTCTTAACCGAGCA
GCACACACCGACAGAAAAAAAAATGAAATGAATGAGGGTCTTCTTCTTCTTCTTCTTCGAATGATTGACA
GAAATGGGAAAAAGAGGAAGATTGAGAAGGGAAAAAGGAAGGAGAAAAGAAGCAGAAGAAGACGTCAGAG
AGGAGAGGAACGAGCGGAAAAGCAGCGGGCGCAAGTCATAGAAGTAGCAGAGCTGGGGAGAAGAAGACAC
TATCCAAGAAAGGAATGACGAGAGAGTATGCAAAGGGGTATAGGGTGCAGACAGAATAGGAACAGAATAA
CAGATGATGAGCCAAGAAGAGTTGAAAAGGGCGATGAATTTGTCATGTAACTTAATTTGGGTCAATTTGA
GCATGATGAATTGAAATCATCCCTTGTTGGGAGTTAATAACCGGTTTGTTATCAGAAACCCTGTAATAGA
AGGGCGCCCTAACTTTGAGCCAATTCATCCCGGTTTCTGTCAAATATATCAAAAAGTGGTCAACTGACAA
ATTGTTTTTGATATTATAATAAACATTTTATCCGTTAACAATTTTCGAATACTTTTTACAAGGACTTGGA
TAAATTGGCTCAAAGATAACTTCGTATAATGTATGCTATACGAAGTTATTAACTAATCTGATTTAAATTT
TCAGAACTTCAAAATTAGACACAACATTGAAGATGGAAGCGTTCAACTAGCAGACCATTATCAACAAAAT
ACTCCAATTGGCGATGGCCCTGTCCTTTTACCAGACAACCATTACCTGTCCACACAATCTGCCCTTTCGA
AAGATCCCAACGAAAAGAGAGACCACATGGTCCTTCTTGAGTTTGTAACAGCTGCTGGGATTACACATGG
CATGGATGAACTATACAAAGGTCGAAGAGCACCCAGCTTTCTTGTACAAAGTTGGCATTATAAGAAAGCA
TTGCTTATCAATTTGTTGCAACGAACAGGTCACTATCAGTCAAAATAAAATCATTATTTGCCATCCAGCT
GATATCCCCTATAGTGAGTCGTATTACATGGTCATAGCTGTTTCCTGGCAGCTCTGGCCCGTGTCTCAAA
ATCTCTGATGTTACATTGCACAAGATAAAAATATATCATCATGAACAATAAAACTGTCTGCTTACATAAA
CAGTAATACAAGGGGTGTTATGAGCCATATTCAACGGGAAACGTCGAGGCCGCGATTAAATTCCAACATG
GATGCTGATTTATATGGGTATAAATGGGCTCGCGATAATGTCGGGCAATCAGGTGCGACAATCTATCGCT
TGTATGGGAAGCCCGATGCGCCAGAGTTGTTTCTGAAACATGGCAAAGGTAGCGTTGCCAATGATGTTAC
AGATGAGATGGTCAGACTAAACTGGCTGACGGAATTTATGCCTCTTCCGACCATCAAGCATTTTATCCGT
ACTCCTGATGATGCATGGTTACTCACCACTGCGATCCCCGGAAAAACAGCATTCCAGGTATTAGAAGAAT
ATCCTGATTCAGGTGAAAATATTGTTGATGCGCTGGCAGTGTTCCTGCGCCGGTTGCATTCGATTCCTGT
TTGTAATTGTCCTTTTAACAGCGATCGCGTATTTCGTCTCGCTCAGGCGCAATCACGAATGAATAACGGT
TTGGTTGATGCGAGTGATTTTGATGACGAGCGTAATGGCTGGCCTGTTGAACAAGTCTGGAAAGAAATGC
ATAAACTTTTGCCATTCTCACCGGATTCAGTCGTCACTCATGGTGATTTCTCACTTGATAACCTTATTTT
TGACGAGGGGAAATTAATAGGTTGTATTGATGTTGGACGAGTCGGAATCGCAGACCGATACCAGGATCTT
GCCATCCTATGGAACTGCCTCGGTGAGTTTTCTCCTTCATTACAGAAACGGCTTTTTCAAAAATATGGTA
TTGATAATCCTGATATGAATAAATTGCAGTTTCATTTGATGCTCGATGAGTTTTTCTAATCAGAATTGGT
TAATTGGTTGTAACACTGGCAGAGCATTACGCTGACTTGACGGGACGGCGCAAGCTCATGACCAAAATCC
CTTAACGTGAGTTACGCGTCGTTCCACTGAGCGTCAGACCCCGTAGAAAAGATCAAAGGATCTTCTTGAG
ATCCTTTTTTTCTGCGCGTAATCTGCTGCTTGCAAACAAAAAAACCACCGCTACCAGCGGTGGTTTGTTT
GCCGGATCAAGAGCTACCAACTCTTTTTCCGAAGGTAACTGGCTTCAGCAGAGCGCAGATACCAAATACT
GTTCTTCTAGTGTAGCCGTAGTTAGGCCACCACTTCAAGAACTCTGTAGCACCGCCTACATACCTCGCTC
TGCTAATCCTGTTACCAGTGGCTGCTGCCAGTGGCGATAAGTCGTGTCTTACCGGGTTGGACTCAAGACG
ATAGTTACCGGATAAGGCGCAGCGGTCGGGCTGAACGGGGGGTTCGTGCACACAGCCCAGCTTGGAGCGA
ACGACCTACACCGAACTGAGATACCTACAGCGTGAGCTATGAGAAAGCGCCACGCTTCCCGAAGGGAGAA
AGGCGGACAGGTATCCGGTAAGCGGCAGGGTCGGAACAGGAGAGCGCACGAGGGAGCTTCCAGGGGGAAA
CGCCTGGTATCTTTATAGTCCTGTCGGGTTTCGCCACCTCTGACTTGAGCGTCGATTTTTGTGATGCTCG
TCAGGGGGGCGGAGCCTATGGAAAAACGCCAGCAACGCGGCCTTTTTACGGTTCCTGGCCTTTTGCTGGC
CTTTTGCTCACATGTTCTTTCCTGCGTTATCCCCTGATTCTGTGGATAACCGTATTACCGCCTTTGAGTG
AGCTGATACCGCTCGCCGCAGCCGAACGACCGAGCGCAGCGAGTCAGTGAGCGAGGAAGCGGAAGAGCGC
CCAATACGCAAACCGCCTCTCCCCGCGCGTTGGCCGATTCATTAATGCAGCTGGCACGACAGGTTTCCCG
ACTGGAAAGCGGGCAGTGAGCGCAACGCAATTAATACGCGTACCGCTAGCCAGGAAGAGTTTGTAGAAAC
GCAAAAAGGCCATCCGTCAGGATGGCCTTCTGCTTAGTTTGATGCCTGGCAGTTTATGGCGGGCGTCCTG
CCCGCCACCCTCCGGGCCGTTGCTTCACAACGTTCAAATCCGCTCCCGGCGGATTTGTCCTACTCAGGAG
AGCGTTCACCGACAAACAACAGATAAAACGAAAGGCCCAGTCTTCCGACTGAGCCTTTCGTTTTATTTGA
TGCCTGGCAGTTCCCTACTCTCGCGTTAACGCTAGCATGGATGTTTTCCCAGTCACGACGTTGTAAAACG
ACGGCCAGTCTTAAGCTCG
